>Addgene plasmid #105255 | YIplac211-ARF1-msGFP | addgene full sequence | sequence record 202389 | Addgene NGS Result
GCGCCCAATACGCAAACCGCCTCTCCCCGCGCGTTGGCCGATTCATTAATGCAGCTGGCACGACAGGTTT
CCCGACTGGAAAGCGGGCAGTGAGCGCAACGCAATTAATGTGAGTTAGCTCACTCATTAGGCACCCCAGG
CTTTACACTTTATGCTTCCGGCTCGTATGTTGTGTGGAATTGTGAGCGGATAACAATTTCACACAGGAAA
CAGCTATGACCATGATTACGCCAAGCTTGATAGCAGTTTATTGTAGAAAAACCATGTTATTACCCTTCCC
TTTTTATTTCTTTTCGCGTTGCAAATCACATATAACGAGGTGGCTTGTATTTGTCAAACCAAAAAAAAAA
ATGAAAATCGAAAAATGGAAAAACAGAGAGAGAAACGGAATCTTTGACACGTTCTCGATCCACTTGTTTA
TCGAGGTGGTTTTTATAAGTCTTACTAGATAGAAAGTTCATTTTGTTTTGAAACTTTTTGGAACCTCTGG
CATTGAAGGTATAAGAAAGAACTCAAACAGGTTTAATAGAATTAAAAATGGGTTTGTTTGCCTCTAAGTT
GTTCAGTAACCTTTTTGGTAACAAAGAAATGCGTATTCTTATGGTTGGTCTTGATGGTGCTGGTAAGACC
ACCGTTTTGTACAAGTTGAAATTGGGTGAAGTTATCACTACCATTCCAACAATTGGTTTCAACGTTGAAA
CTGTCCAATATAAGAACATTTCATTCACTGTCTGGGATGTCGGTGGACAAGACAGAATTAGATCTCTATG
GAGACACTACTACAGAAACACTGAAGGTGTTATCTTTGTTGTCGATTCTAACGATAGATCGCGTATTGGT
GAAGCTAGAGAAGTTATGCAAAGAATGTTGAACGAAGATGAATTGAGAAACGCCGCTTGGTTGGTGTTCG
CTAACAAGCAAGATTTGCCAGAAGCCATGTCTGCTGCTGAAATCACTGAAAAACTAGGTTTACATTCTAT
TAGAAACCGTCCATGGTTTATCCAAGCCACGTGTGCTACCTCCGGTGAAGGTTTGTATGAAGGTTTGGAA
TGGTTAAGTAACAGTTTGAAAAACTCAACTACGGATCCAGGAAGTTCGGGGTCCAGCGGTTCTTCAGGCG
CTAGCATGGATAGCACTGAGAGCCTGTTCACCGGGGTGGTGCCCATCCTGGTCGAGCTGGACGGCGACGT
AAACGGCCACAAGTTCAGCGTGCGCGGCGAGGGCGAGGGCGATGCCACCAACGGCAAGCTGACCCTGAAG
TTCATCTGCACCACCGGCAAGCTGCCCGTGCCCTGGCCCACCCTCGTGACCACCCTGACCTACGGCGTGC
AGTGCTTCAGCCGCTACCCCGACCACATGAAGCAGCACGACTTCTTCAAGTCCGCCATGCCCGAAGGCTA
CGTCCAGGAGCGCACCATCACCTTCAAGGACGACGGCACCTACAAGACCCGCGCCGAGGTGAAGTTCGAG
GGCGACACCCTGGTGAACCGCATCGAGCTGAAGGGCATCGACTTCAAGGAGGACGGCAACATCCTGGGGC
ACAAGCTGGAGTACAACTTCAACAGCCACAACGTCTATATCACCGCCGACAAGCAGAAGAACGGCATCAA
GGCCAACTTCAAGATCCGCCACAACGTGGAGGACGGCAGCGTGCAGCTCGCCGACCACTACCAGCAGAAC
ACCCCCATCGGCGACGGCCCCGTGCTGCTGCCCGACAACCACTACCTGAGCACCCAGTCCAAGCTGAGCA
AAGACCCCAACGAGAAGCGCGATCACATGGTCCTGCTGGAGTTCGTGACCGCCGCCGGGATCACTCACGG
CAGCTCCGGCTCCAGCGGGTAAAGCGGCCGCAAATTCTAGAATATGGATCAAATACGCTTGTATAAACTA
AATGAAACATAAAGATTAAGAACTTAAGAGGCCAACGTCGATGGATTTATTGACGATCACCAGCCAACAC
ATATAGATTTTAGTGTAAAAGCAATAAAAACCAAGATAATAAAATAAAAAAATACTGAAGAAGCCTAACT
AGTATAAACTACTTTAACTAATAATGGCAATTTGATATAGAAACAAAGAAACATGATATATTTAGGATAT
TATACAACGCATTTTCATTTGTTTTACAGCACCCCTGCGTGAATCATATATTGACGGTACCGAGCTCGAA
TTCACTGGCCGTCGTTTTACAACGTCGTGACTGGGAAAACCCTGGCGTTACCCAACTTAATCGCCTTGCA
GCACATCCCCCTTTCGCCAGCTGGCGTAATAGCGAAGAGGCCCGCACCGATCGCCCTTCCCAACAGTTGC
GCAGCCTGAATGGCGAATGGCGCCTGATGCGGTATTTTCTCCTTACGCATCTGTGCGGTATTTCACACCG
CATATGGTGCACTCTCAGTACAATCTGCTCTGATGCCGCATAGTTAAGCCAGCCCCGACACCCGCCAACA
CCCGCTGACGCGCCCTGACGGGCTTGTCTGCTCCCGGCATCCGCTTACAGACAAGCTGTGACCGTCTCCG
GGAGCTGCATGTGTCAGAGGTTTTCACCGTCATCACCGAAACGCGCGAGACGAAAGGGCGGGTAATAACT
GATATAATTAAATTGAAGCTCTAATTTGTGAGTTTAGTATACATGCATTTACTTATAATACAGTTTTTTA
GTTTTGCTGGCCGCATCTTCTCAAATATGCTTCCCAGCCTGCTTTTCTGTAACGTTCACCCTCTACCTTA
GCATCCCTTCCCTTTGCAAATAGTCCTCTTCCAACAATAATAATGTCAGATCCTGTAGAGACCACATCAT
CCACGGTTCTATACTGTTGACCCAATGCGTCTCCCTTGTCATCTAAACCCACACCGGGTGTCATAATCAA
CCAATCGTAACCTTCATCTCTTCCACCCATGTCTCTTTGAGCAATAAAGCCGATAACAAAATCTTTGTCG
CTCTTCGCAATGTCAACAGTACCCTTAGTATATTCTCCAGTAGATAGGGAGCCCTTGCATGACAATTCTG
CTAACATCAAAAGGCCTCTAGGTTCCTTTGTTACTTCTTCTGCCGCCTGCTTCAAACCGCTAACAATACC
TGGGCCCACCACACCGTGTGCATTCGTAATGTCTGCCCATTCTGCTATTCTGTATACACCCGCAGAGTAC
TGCAATTTGACTGTATTACCAATGTCAGCAAATTTTCTGTCTTCGAAGAGTAAAAAATTGTACTTGGCGG
ATAATGCCTTTAGCGGCTTAACTGTGCCCTCCATGGAAAAATCAGTCAAGATATCCACATGTGTTTTTAG
TAAACAAATTTTGGGACCTAATGCTTCAACTAACTCCAGTAATTCCTTGGTGGTACGAACATCCAATGAA
GCACACAAGTTTGTTTGCTTTTCGTGCATGATATTAAATAGCTTGGCAGCAACAGGACTAGGATGAGTAG
CAGCACGTTCCTTATATGTAGCTTTCGACATGATTTATCTTCGTTTCCTGCATGTTTTTGTTCTGTGCAG
TTGGGTTAAGAATACTGGGCAATTTCATGTTTCTTCAACACTACATATGCGTATATATACCAATCTAAGT
CTGTGCTCCTTCCTTCGTTCTTCCTTCTGTTCGGAGATTACCGAATCAAAAAAATTTCAAGGAAACCGAA
ATCAAAAAAAAGAATAAAAAAAAAATGATGAATTGAAAAGCTGGCCTCGTGATACGCCTATTTTTATAGG
TTAATGTCATGATAATAATGGTTTCTTAGACGTCAGGTGGCACTTTTCGGGGAAATGTGCGCGGAACCCC
TATTTGTTTATTTTTCTAAATACATTCAAATATGTATCCGCTCATGAGACAATAACCCTGATAAATGCTT
CAATAATATTGAAAAAGGAAGAGTATGAGTATTCAACATTTCCGTGTCGCCCTTATTCCCTTTTTTGCGG
CATTTTGCCTTCCTGTTTTTGCTCACCCAGAAACGCTGGTGAAAGTAAAAGATGCTGAAGATCAGTTGGG
TGCACGAGTGGGTTACATCGAACTGGATCTCAACAGCGGTAAGATCCTTGAGAGTTTTCGCCCCGAAGAA
CGTTTTCCAATGATGAGCACTTTTAAAGTTCTGCTATGTGGCGCGGTATTATCCCGTATTGACGCCGGGC
AAGAGCAACTCGGTCGCCGCATACACTATTCTCAGAATGACTTGGTTGAGTACTCACCAGTCACAGAAAA
GCATCTTACGGATGGCATGACAGTAAGAGAATTATGCAGTGCTGCCATAACCATGAGTGATAACACTGCG
GCCAACTTACTTCTGACAACGATCGGAGGACCGAAGGAGCTAACCGCTTTTTTGCACAACATGGGGGATC
ATGTAACTCGCCTTGATCGTTGGGAACCGGAGCTGAATGAAGCCATACCAAACGACGAGCGTGACACCAC
GATGCCTGTAGCAATGGCAACAACGTTGCGCAAACTATTAACTGGCGAACTACTTACTCTAGCTTCCCGG
CAACAATTAATAGACTGGATGGAGGCGGATAAAGTTGCAGGACCACTTCTGCGCTCGGCCCTTCCGGCTG
GCTGGTTTATTGCTGATAAATCTGGAGCCGGTGAGCGTGGGTCTCGCGGTATCATTGCAGCACTGGGGCC
AGATGGTAAGCCCTCCCGTATCGTAGTTATCTACACGACGGGGAGTCAGGCAACTATGGATGAACGAAAT
AGACAGATCGCTGAGATAGGTGCCTCACTGATTAAGCATTGGTAACTGTCAGACCAAGTTTACTCATATA
TACTTTAGATTGATTTAAAACTTCATTTTTAATTTAAAAGGATCTAGGTGAAGATCCTTTTTGATAATCT
CATGACCAAAATCCCTTAACGTGAGTTTTCGTTCCACTGAGCGTCAGACCCCGTAGAAAAGATCAAAGGA
TCTTCTTGAGATCCTTTTTTTCTGCGCGTAATCTGCTGCTTGCAAACAAAAAAACCACCGCTACCAGCGG
TGGTTTGTTTGCCGGATCAAGAGCTACCAACTCTTTTTCCGAAGGTAACTGGCTTCAGCAGAGCGCAGAT
ACCAAATACTGTTCTTCTAGTGTAGCCGTAGTTAGGCCACCACTTCAAGAACTCTGTAGCACCGCCTACA
TACCTCGCTCTGCTAATCCTGTTACCAGTGGCTGCTGCCAGTGGCGATAAGTCGTGTCTTACCGGGTTGG
ACTCAAGACGATAGTTACCGGATAAGGCGCAGCGGTCGGGCTGAACGGGGGGTTCGTGCACACAGCCCAG
CTTGGAGCGAACGACCTACACCGAACTGAGATACCTACAGCGTGAGCTATGAGAAAGCGCCACGCTTCCC
GAAGGGAGAAAGGCGGACAGGTATCCGGTAAGCGGCAGGGTCGGAACAGGAGAGCGCACGAGGGAGCTTC
CAGGGGGAAACGCCTGGTATCTTTATAGTCCTGTCGGGTTTCGCCACCTCTGACTTGAGCGTCGATTTTT
GTGATGCTCGTCAGGGGGGCGGAGCCTATGGAAAAACGCCAGCAACGCGGCCTTTTTACGGTTCCTGGCC
TTTTGCTGGCCTTTTGCTCACATGTTCTTTCCTGCGTTATCCCCTGATTCTGTGGATAACCGTATTACCG
CCTTTGAGTGAGCTGATACCGCTCGCCGCAGCCGAACGACCGAGCGCAGCGAGTCAGTGAGCGAGGAAGC
GGAAGA
Features (pLannotate 1.2.2; 15 found; start..end, strand, type, name):
      1..93      +  CDS            lacI (fragment): lac repressor; lacI; The lac repressor binds to the lac operator to inhibit transcription in E. coli. This inhibition can be relieved by adding lactose or isopropyl-β-D-thiogalactopyranoside (IPTG).
    106..127     +  protein_bind   CAP binding site: CAP binding activates transcription in the presence of cAMP. E. coli catabolite activator protein
    142..172     +  promoter       lac promoter: promoter for the E. coli lac operon
    180..196     +  protein_bind   lac operator: The lac repressor binds to the lac operator to inhibit transcription in E. coli. This inhibition can be relieved by adding lactose or isopropyl-β-D-thiogalactopyranoside (IPTG). lac repressor encoded by lacI
    341..359     -  promoter       HIS3 promoter (fragment): S. cerevisiae HIS3
    538..1080    +  CDS            ARF1: ARF1_YEAST - Experimental evidence at protein level: Swiss-Prot protein existence level 1. GTP-binding protein involved in protein trafficking; may modulate vesicle budding and uncoating within the Golgi apparatus. Recruits polyadenylate-binding protein PAB1 to COPI vesicles, and this is required for correct localization of the asymmetrically distributed ASH1 mRNA. From Saccharomyces cerevisiae (strain ATCC 204508 / S288c) (Baker's yeast).
   1126..1815    +  CDS            msGFP2: photostable monomeric superfolder GFP (Valbuena et al., 2020)
   2170..2327    +  CDS            lacZα (fragment): LacZα fragment of β-galactosidase; lacZ fragment
   2333..2432    -  misc_feature   bom (fragment): basis of mobility region from pBR322
   2534..2569    -  CDS            rop (fragment): Rop protein, which maintains plasmids at low copy number; rop
   2658..3461    -  CDS            URA3: orotidine-5'-phosphate decarboxylase, required for uracil biosynthesis; S. cerevisiae URA3; yeast auxotrophic marker, counterselectable with 5-fluoroorotic acid (5-FOA)
   3462..3677    -  promoter       URA3 promoter: S. cerevisiae URA3
   3770..3874    +  promoter       AmpR promoter: bla
   3875..4735    +  CDS            AmpR: β-lactamase; bla; confers resistance to ampicillin, carbenicillin, and related antibiotics
   4906..5494    +  rep_origin     ori: high-copy-number ColE1/pMB1/pBR322/pUC origin of replication
