[The description below was written by a language model from this plasmid's Addgene catalogue record and pLannotate feature annotations shown in this document.]
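Description:
YIplac211-ARF1-msGFP is a yeast integrating plasmid built on the YIplac211 backbone and designed for pop-in/pop-out replacement of the chromosomal ARF1 gene in Saccharomyces cerevisiae with a version encoding Arf1 fused at its C terminus to msGFP. No yeast replication origin or centromere is annotated, consistent with an integrating (YIp) vector that persists in yeast only after recombining into the genome. In E. coli it is maintained through a high-copy ColE1/pUC-type origin and selected with ampicillin via the β-lactamase gene. Remnants of the lac promoter/operator and lacZα region flank the cloning site, and short lacI, bom and rop fragments are backbone residue.

The insert, cloned between HindIII and KpnI, contains the S. cerevisiae ARF1 coding sequence, which encodes a small GTP-binding protein involved in vesicle trafficking at the Golgi. A short gap follows it, then a monomeric superfolder GFP reading frame, which the automated annotation matches to msGFP2, although the catalogue calls the tag msGFP. No dedicated promoter is annotated upstream of ARF1. The unannotated sequence flanking the fusion presumably provides native ARF1 locus homology, but the record does not state this, and a very short hit labelled as a HIS3 promoter fragment is likely incidental.

The URA3 marker with its own promoter serves both steps of the strategy. Uracil prototrophy selects for integration at the homologous locus (pop-in). Counterselection with 5-fluoroorotic acid then recovers cells that have excised the vector by a second recombination (pop-out). Some of these retain the tagged allele without vector sequence, so Arf1-msGFP can be imaged in live cells when produced from the ARF1 locus.
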