Addgene plasmid #105255: YIplac211-ARF1-msGFP
Purpose: Plasmid for pop-in/pop-out replacement of Arf1 with Arf1-msGFP.
Depositing lab: Benjamin Glick. Depositing organization: University of Chicago. Publication: Budding Yeast Has a Minimal Endomembrane System. Day KJ, Casler JC, Glick BS. Dev Cell. 2018 Jan 8;44(1):56-72.e4. doi: 10.1016/j.devcel.2017.12.014. Epub 2018 Jan 8. PubMed 29316441.
Backbone
  Vector backbone: YIplac211
  Backbone size w/o insert (bp): 3797
  Total vector size (bp): 5681
  Vector type: Yeast Expression
  Selectable markers: URA3
Growth in bacteria
  Bacterial resistance: Ampicillin, 100 μg/mL
  Growth temperature: 37°C
  Growth strain: DH5alpha
  Copy number: Unknown
Gene/Insert
  Gene/Insert name: Arf1
  Species: S. cerevisiae (budding yeast)
  Entrez Gene: ARF1 (a.k.a. YDL192W)
  Tag / fusion protein: msGFP (C terminal on insert)
  Cloning method: Restriction Enzyme; 5′ cloning site HindIII (not destroyed); 3′ cloning site KpnI (not destroyed)
  Sequencing primers: 5′ M13 REVERSE; 3′ M13 FORWARD
Terms and licenses: Academic/Nonprofit Terms; Industry Terms: Not Available to Industry
How to cite: YIplac211-ARF1-msGFP was a gift from Benjamin Glick (Addgene plasmid # 105255 ; http://n2t.net/addgene:105255 ; RRID:Addgene_105255)
